Addgene plasmid #223627: pHR-CD28(Y209F)
Purpose: Lentiviral expression of human CD28 (Y209F) in mammalian cells
Depositing lab: Enfu Hui. Depositing organization: University of California, San Diego (UCSD). Publication: cis-B7:CD28 interactions at invaginated synaptic membranes provide CD28 co-stimulation and promote CD8(+) T cell function and anti-tumor immunity. Zhao Y, Caron C, Chan YY, Lee CK, Xu X, Zhang J, Masubuchi T, Wu C, Bui JD, Hui E. Immunity. 2023 Jun 13;56(6):1187-1203.e12. doi: 10.1016/j.immuni.2023.04.005. Epub 2023 May 8. PubMed 37160118.
Backbone
  Vector backbone: pHR
  Vector type: Lentiviral ; Mammalian Expression
Growth in bacteria
  Bacterial resistance: Ampicillin, 100 μg/mL
  Growth temperature: 37°C
  Growth strain: NEB Stable
  Copy number: High Copy
Gene/Insert
  Gene/Insert name: CD28
  Species: H. sapiens (human)
  Mutation: Y209F
  Entrez Gene: CD28 (a.k.a. Tp44)
  Cloning method: Gibson Cloning
  Sequencing primers: 5′ ccaatcagcctgcttctcgcttc; 3′ ccagaggttgattatcgataagc
Terms and licenses: Academic/Nonprofit Terms; Industry Terms: Not Available to Industry
Depositor comments: Plasmid lab code: L2250
How to cite: pHR-CD28(Y209F) was a gift from Enfu Hui (Addgene plasmid # 223627 ; http://n2t.net/addgene:223627 ; RRID:Addgene_223627)
