[The description below was written by a language model from this plasmid's Addgene catalogue record and pLannotate feature annotations shown in this document.]
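Description:
pHR-CD28(Y209F) is a lentiviral transfer plasmid of about 9.6 kb, built on the pHR backbone, for expressing a point mutant of human CD28 in mammalian cells. It is propagated in E. coli through a high-copy ColE1/pUC-type origin and selected with ampicillin via the β-lactamase gene. The backbone outside the viral cassette also carries remnants typical of older pHR-family vectors. These include fragments of pBR322 elements (TcR, bom, rop) and an SV40 promoter followed by gpt fragments, SV40 small t intron sequences and an SV40 poly(A) signal. The record assigns no function to these remnants in this construct.

The viral portion runs from a truncated HIV-1 5' LTR through the Ψ packaging signal (overlapping a partial gag sequence), the Rev response element and the cPPT/CTS. It then continues into the expression cassette and ends in a ΔU3 self-inactivating 3' LTR. Ψ directs encapsidation of the genomic RNA, the RRE allows Rev-dependent nuclear export of the unspliced transcript, and the cPPT/CTS aids nuclear import of the reverse-transcribed genome. The U3 deletion silences LTR promoter activity after integration. As a result, transgene expression depends on the internal spleen focus-forming virus (SFFV) promoter, which is strong in haematopoietic cells. SFFV drives the CD28 open reading frame carrying the Y209F substitution, inserted by Gibson assembly, with no annotated tag, reporter or mammalian selection marker. A WPRE downstream enhances transcript stability and expression.

Because packaging functions are absent, virus production requires helper plasmids supplied in trans. The associated publication concerns cis-B7:CD28 interactions and CD28 co-stimulation in CD8+ T cells. The record does not state what the Y209F mutation is meant to test.
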