Features (pLannotate 1.2.2; 33 found; start..end, strand, type, name):
     38..106     +  CDS            nef (fragment): NEF_HV1Z2 - Experimental evidence at protein level: Swiss-Prot protein existence level 1. Extracellular Nef protein targets CD4(+) T-lymphocytes for apoptosis by interacting with CXCR4 surface receptors. From Human immunodeficiency virus type 1 group M subtype D (isolate Z2/CDC-Z34) (HIV-1).
    108..341     +  LTR            3' LTR (ΔU3): self-inactivating 3' long terminal repeat (LTR) from HIV-1
    366..384     -  promoter       SP6 promoter: promoter for bacteriophage SP6 RNA polymerase
    612..891     +  CDS            TcR (fragment): tetracycline efflux protein; tet; confers resistance to tetracycline
    892..940     -  misc_feature   bom (fragment): basis of mobility region from pBR322
   1042..1077    -  CDS            rop (fragment): Rop protein, which maintains plasmids at low copy number; rop
   1172..1276    +  promoter       AmpR promoter: bla
   1277..2137    +  CDS            AmpR: β-lactamase; bla; confers resistance to ampicillin, carbenicillin, and related antibiotics
   2308..2896    +  rep_origin     ori: high-copy-number ColE1/pMB1/pBR322/pUC origin of replication
   3079..3135    +  CDS            lacI (fragment): lac repressor; lacI; The lac repressor binds to the lac operator to inhibit transcription in E. coli. This inhibition can be relieved by adding lactose or isopropyl-β-D-thiogalactopyranoside (IPTG).
   3142..3471    +  promoter       SV40 promoter: SV40 enhancer and early promoter
   3671..3790    +  CDS            gpt (fragment): XGPT_ECOLI - Also known as gpp, gxu. Experimental evidence at protein level: Swiss-Prot protein existence level 1. Purine salvage pathway enzyme that catalyzes the transfer of the ribosyl-5-phosphate group from 5-phospho-alpha-D-ribose 1- diphosphate (PRPP) to the N9 position of the 6-oxopurines guanine and xanthine to form the corresponding ribonucleotides GMP (guanosine 5'- monophosphate) and XMP (xanthosine 5'-monophosphate), with the release of PPi. To a lesser extent, also acts on hypoxanthine (PubMed:9100006, PubMed:3886014). Does not ribophosphorylate adenine (PubMed:3886014). From Esch
   3790..4125    +  CDS            gpt (fragment): XGPT_ECOLI - Also known as gpp, gxu. Experimental evidence at protein level: Swiss-Prot protein existence level 1. Purine salvage pathway enzyme that catalyzes the transfer of the ribosyl-5-phosphate group from 5-phospho-alpha-D-ribose 1- diphosphate (PRPP) to the N9 position of the 6-oxopurines guanine and xanthine to form the corresponding ribonucleotides GMP (guanosine 5'- monophosphate) and XMP (xanthosine 5'-monophosphate), with the release of PPi. To a lesser extent, also acts on hypoxanthine (PubMed:9100006, PubMed:3886014). Does not ribophosphorylate adenine (PubMed:3886014). From Esch
   4220..4525    +  CDS            frsA (fragment): FRSA_ECOLI - Also known as yafA. Experimental evidence at protein level: Swiss-Prot protein existence level 1. Catalyzes the hydrolysis of esters (PubMed:15808744). Displays esterase activity toward pNP-butyrate (PubMed:15808744). May stimulate mixed-acid fermentation by acting as a fermentation/respiration switch that down-regulates respiration and up- regulates fermentation rates (PubMed:15169777). From Escherichia coli (strain K12).
   4529..4603    +  CDS            small t antigen (fragment): SV40 (simian virus 40) small t antigen
   4605..4670    +  intron         small t intron: SV40 (simian virus 40) small t antigen intron
   4800..4820    +  CDS            SV40 NLS: nuclear localization signal of SV40 (simian virus 40) large T antigen
   5139..5222    +  CDS            large T antigen (fragment): large T antigen from SV40 (simian virus 40)
   5245..5379    +  polyA_signal   SV40 poly(A) signal: SV40 polyadenylation signal
   5546..5875    +  CDS            nef (fragment): NEF_HV1BR - Experimental evidence at protein level: Swiss-Prot protein existence level 1. Extracellular Nef protein targets CD4(+) T-lymphocytes for apoptosis by interacting with CXCR4 surface receptors (PubMed:14990729). From Human immunodeficiency virus type 1 group M subtype B (isolate BRU/LAI) (HIV-1).
   5923..6180    +  LTR            5' LTR (truncated): truncated 5' long terminal repeat (LTR) from HIV-1
   6227..6352    +  misc_feature   HIV-1 Ψ: packaging signal of human immunodeficiency virus type 1
   6336..6674    +  CDS            HIV-1 gag (fragment): gag protein from human immunodeficiency virus 1; gag
   6849..7082    +  misc_feature   RRE: The Rev response element (RRE) of HIV-1 allows for Rev-dependent mRNA export from the nucleus to the cytoplasm.
   7459..7559    +  CDS            Rev (fragment): human immunodeficiency virus 1 (HIV-1) Rev protein; rev; enhances nuclear export of unspliced and incompletely spliced viral mRNAs
   7596..7713    +  misc_feature   cPPT/CTS: central polypurine tract and central termination sequence of HIV-1
   7750..7782    -  misc_feature   MCS (fragment): pBluescript multiple cloning site
   7866..8273    +  promoter       SFFV promoter: spleen focus-forming virus long terminal repeat (LTR) promoter
   8304..8963    +  CDS            CD28: CD28_HUMAN - Experimental evidence at protein level: Swiss-Prot protein existence level 1. Involved in T-cell activation, the induction of cell proliferation and cytokine production and promotion of T-cell survival. Enhances the production of IL4 and IL10 in T-cells in conjunction with TCR/CD3 ligation and CD40L costimulation (PubMed:8617933). Isoform 3 enhances CD40L-mediated activation of NF-kappa-B and kinases MAPK8 and PAK2 in T-cells (PubMed:15067037). From Homo sapiens (Human).
   8978..9008    +  misc_feature   MCS (fragment): pUC18/19 multiple cloning site
   9009..9027    +  misc_feature   MCS (fragment): pBluescript multiple cloning site
   9027..9615    +  misc_feature   WPRE: woodchuck hepatitis virus posttranscriptional regulatory element
   9616..21      +  misc_feature   MCS (fragment) (across the origin): pBluescript multiple cloning site
>Addgene plasmid #223627 | pHR-CD28(Y209F) | addgene full sequence | sequence record 444087 | Addgene NGS Result
CGATACCGTCGACCTCGAGGGAATTAATTCGAGCTCGGTACCTTTAAGACCAATGACTTACAAGGCAGCT
GTAGATCTTAGCCACTTTTTAAAAGAAAAGGGGGGACTGGAAGGGCTAATTCACTCCCAACGAAGACAAG
ATCTGCTTTTTGCTTGTACTGGGTCTCTCTGGTTAGACCAGATCTGAGCCTGGGAGCTCTCTGGCTAACT
AGGGAACCCACTGCTTAAGCCTCAATAAAGCTTGCCTTGAGTGCTTCAAGTAGTGTGTGCCCGTCTGTTG
TGTGACTCTGGTAACTAGAGATCCCTCAGACCCTTTTAGTCAGTGTGGAAAATCTCTAGCAGCATCTAGA
ATTAATTCCGTGTATTCTATAGTGTCACCTAAATCGTATGTGTATGATACATAAGGTTATGTATTAATTG
TAGCCGCGTTCTAACGACAATATGTACAAGCCTAATTGTGTAGCATCTGGCTTACTGAAGCAGACCCTAT
CATCTCTCTCGTAAACTGCCGTCAGAGTCGGTTTGGTTGGACGAACCTTCTGAGTTTCTGGTAACGCCGT
CCCGCACCCGGAAATGGTCAGCGAACCAATCAGCAGGGTCATCGCTAGCCAGATCCTCTACGCCGGACGC
ATCGTGGCCGGCATCACCGGCGCCACAGGTGCGGTTGCTGGCGCCTATATCGCCGACATCACCGATGGGG
AAGATCGGGCTCGCCACTTCGGGCTCATGAGCGCTTGTTTCGGCGTGGGTATGGTGGCAGGCCCCGTGGC
CGGGGGACTGTTGGGCGCCATCTCCTTGCATGCACCATTCCTTGCGGCGGCGGTGCTCAACGGCCTCAAC
CTACTACTGGGCTGCTTCCTAATGCAGGAGTCGCATAAGGGAGAGCGTCGAATGGTGCACTCTCAGTACA
ATCTGCTCTGATGCCGCATAGTTAAGCCAGCCCCGACACCCGCCAACACCCGCTGACGCGCCCTGACGGG
CTTGTCTGCTCCCGGCATCCGCTTACAGACAAGCTGTGACCGTCTCCGGGAGCTGCATGTGTCAGAGGTT
TTCACCGTCATCACCGAAACGCGCGAGACGAAAGGGCCTCGTGATACGCCTATTTTTATAGGTTAATGTC
ATGATAATAATGGTTTCTTAGACGTCAGGTGGCACTTTTCGGGGAAATGTGCGCGGAACCCCTATTTGTT
TATTTTTCTAAATACATTCAAATATGTATCCGCTCATGAGACAATAACCCTGATAAATGCTTCAATAATA
TTGAAAAAGGAAGAGTATGAGTATTCAACATTTCCGTGTCGCCCTTATTCCCTTTTTTGCGGCATTTTGC
CTTCCTGTTTTTGCTCACCCAGAAACGCTGGTGAAAGTAAAAGATGCTGAAGATCAGTTGGGTGCACGAG
TGGGTTACATCGAACTGGATCTCAACAGCGGTAAGATCCTTGAGAGTTTTCGCCCCGAAGAACGTTTTCC
AATGATGAGCACTTTTAAAGTTCTGCTATGTGGCGCGGTATTATCCCGTATTGACGCCGGGCAAGAGCAA
CTCGGTCGCCGCATACACTATTCTCAGAATGACTTGGTTGAGTACTCACCAGTCACAGAAAAGCATCTTA
CGGATGGCATGACAGTAAGAGAATTATGCAGTGCTGCCATAACCATGAGTGATAACACTGCGGCCAACTT
ACTTCTGACAACGATCGGAGGACCGAAGGAGCTAACCGCTTTTTTGCACAACATGGGGGATCATGTAACT
CGCCTTGATCGTTGGGAACCGGAGCTGAATGAAGCCATACCAAACGACGAGCGTGACACCACGATGCCTG
TAGCAATGGCAACAACGTTGCGCAAACTATTAACTGGCGAACTACTTACTCTAGCTTCCCGGCAACAATT
AATAGACTGGATGGAGGCGGATAAAGTTGCAGGACCACTTCTGCGCTCGGCCCTTCCGGCTGGCTGGTTT
ATTGCTGATAAATCTGGAGCCGGTGAGCGTGGGTCTCGCGGTATCATTGCAGCACTGGGGCCAGATGGTA
AGCCCTCCCGTATCGTAGTTATCTACACGACGGGGAGTCAGGCAACTATGGATGAACGAAATAGACAGAT
CGCTGAGATAGGTGCCTCACTGATTAAGCATTGGTAACTGTCAGACCAAGTTTACTCATATATACTTTAG
ATTGATTTAAAACTTCATTTTTAATTTAAAAGGATCTAGGTGAAGATCCTTTTTGATAATCTCATGACCA
AAATCCCTTAACGTGAGTTTTCGTTCCACTGAGCGTCAGACCCCGTAGAAAAGATCAAAGGATCTTCTTG
AGATCCTTTTTTTCTGCGCGTAATCTGCTGCTTGCAAACAAAAAAACCACCGCTACCAGCGGTGGTTTGT
TTGCCGGATCAAGAGCTACCAACTCTTTTTCCGAAGGTAACTGGCTTCAGCAGAGCGCAGATACCAAATA
CTGTTCTTCTAGTGTAGCCGTAGTTAGGCCACCACTTCAAGAACTCTGTAGCACCGCCTACATACCTCGC
TCTGCTAATCCTGTTACCAGTGGCTGCTGCCAGTGGCGATAAGTCGTGTCTTACCGGGTTGGACTCAAGA
CGATAGTTACCGGATAAGGCGCAGCGGTCGGGCTGAACGGGGGGTTCGTGCACACAGCCCAGCTTGGAGC
GAACGACCTACACCGAACTGAGATACCTACAGCGTGAGCTATGAGAAAGCGCCACGCTTCCCGAAGGGAG
AAAGGCGGACAGGTATCCGGTAAGCGGCAGGGTCGGAACAGGAGAGCGCACGAGGGAGCTTCCAGGGGGA
AACGCCTGGTATCTTTATAGTCCTGTCGGGTTTCGCCACCTCTGACTTGAGCGTCGATTTTTGTGATGCT
CGTCAGGGGGGCGGAGCCTATGGAAAAACGCCAGCAACGCGGCCTTTTTACGGTTCCTGGCCTTTTGCTG
GCCTTTTGCTCACATGTTCTTTCCTGCGTTATCCCCTGATTCTGTGGATAACCGTATTACCGCCTTTGAG
TGAGCTGATACCGCTCGCCGCAGCCGAACGACCGAGCGCAGCGAGTCAGTGAGCGAGGAAGCGGAAGAGC
GCCCAATACGCAAACCGCCTCTCCCCGCGCGTTGGCCGATTCATTAATGCAGCTGTGGAATGTGTGTCAG
TTAGGGTGTGGAAAGTCCCCAGGCTCCCCAGCAGGCAGAAGTATGCAAAGCATGCATCTCAATTAGTCAG
CAACCAGGTGTGGAAAGTCCCCAGGCTCCCCAGCAGGCAGAAGTATGCAAAGCATGCATCTCAATTAGTC
AGCAACCATAGTCCCGCCCCTAACTCCGCCCATCCCGCCCCTAACTCCGCCCAGTTCCGCCCATTCTCCG
CCCCATGGCTGACTAATTTTTTTTATTTATGCAGAGGCCGAGGCCGCCTCGGCCTCTGAGCTATTCCAGA
AGTAGTGAGGAGGCTTTTTTGGAGGCCTAGGCTTTTGCAAAAAGCTTGGACACAAGACAGGCTTGCGAGA
TATGTTTGAGAATACCACTTTATCCCGCGTCAGGGAGAGGCAGTGCGTAAAAAGACGCGGACTCATGTGA
AATACTGGTTTTTAGTGCGCCAGATCTCTATAATCTCGCGCAACCTATTTTCCCCTCGAACACTTTTTAA
GCCGTAGATAAACAGGCTGGGACACTTCACATGAGCGAAAAATACATCGTCACCTGGGACATGTTGCAGA
TCCATGCACGTAAACTCGCAAGCCGACTGATGCCTTCTGAACAATGGAAAGGCATTATTGCCGTAAGCCG
TGGCGGTCTGTACCGGGTGCGTTACTGGCGCGTGAACTGGGTATTCGTCATGTCGATACCGTTTGTATTT
CCAGCTACGATCACGACAACCAGCGCGAGCTTAAAGTGCTGAAACGCGCAGAAGGCGATGGCGAAGGCTT
CATCGTTATTGATGACCTGGTGGATACCGGTGGTACTGCGGTTGCGATTCGTGAAATGTATCCAAAAGCG
CACTTTGTCACCATCTTCGCAAAACCGGCTGGTCGTCCGCTGGTTGATGACTATGTTGTTGATATCCCGC
AAGATACCTGGATTGAACAGCCGTGGGATATGGGCGTCGTATTCGTCCCGCCAATCTCCGGTCGCTAATC
TTTTCAACGCCTGGCACTGCCGGGCGTTGTTCTTTTTAACTTCAGGCGGGTTACAATAGTTTCCAGTAAG
TATTCTGGAGGCTGCATCCATGACACAGGCAAACCTGAGCGAAACCCTGTTCAAACCCCGCTTTAAACAT
CCTGAAACCTCGACGCTAGTCCGCCGCTTTAATCACGGCGCACAACCGCCTGTGCAGTCGGCCCTTGATG
GTAAAACCATCCCTCACTGGTATCGCATGATTAACCGTCTGATGTGGATCTGGCGCGGCATTGACCCACG
CGAAATCCTCGACGTCCAGGCACGTATTGTGATGAGCGATGCCGAACGTACCGACGATGATTTATACGAT
ACGGTGATTGGCTACCGTGGCGGCAACTGGATTTATGAGTGGGCCCCGGATCTTTGTGAAGGAACCTTAC
TTCTGTGGTGTGACATAATTGGACAAACTACCTACAGAGATTTAAAGCTCTAAGGTAAATATAAAATTTT
TAAGTGTATAATGTGTTAAACTACTGATTCTAATTGTTTGTGTATTTTAGATTCCAACCTATGGAACTGA
TGAATGGGAGCAGTGGTGGAATGCCTTTAATGAGGAAAACCTGTTTTGCTCAGAAGAAATGCCATCTAGT
GATGATGAGGCTACTGCTGACTCTCAACATTCTACTCCTCCAAAAAAGAAGAGAAAGGTAGAAGACCCCA
AGGACTTTCCTTCAGAATTGCTAAGTTTTTTGAGTCATGCTGTGTTTAGTAATAGAACTCTTGCTTGCTT
TGCTATTTACACCACAAAGGAAAAAGCTGCACTGCTATACAAGAAAATTATGGAAAAATATTCTGTAACC
TTTATAAGTAGGCATAACAGTTATAATCATAACATACTGTTTTTTCTTACTCCACACAGGCATAGAGTGT
CTGCTATTAATAACTATGCTCAAAAATTGTGTACCTTTAGCTTTTTAATTTGTAAAGGGGTTAATAAGGA
ATATTTGATGTATAGTGCCTTGACTAGAGATCATAATCAGCCATACCACATTTGTAGAGGTTTTACTTGC
TTTAAAAAACCTCCCACACCTCCCCCTGAACCTGAAACATAAAATGAATGCAATTGTTGTTGTTAACTTG
TTTATTGCAGCTTATAATGGTTACAAATAAAGCAATAGCATCACAAATTTCACAAATAAAGCATTTTTTT
CACTGCATTCTAGTTGTGGTTTGTCCAAACTCATCAATGTATCTTATCATGTCTGGATCAACTGGATAAC
TCAAGCTAACCAAAATCATCCCAAACTTCCCACCCCATACCCTATTACCACTGCCAATTACCTGTGGTTT
CATTTACTCTAAACCTGTGATTCCTCTGAATTATTTTCATTTTAAAGAAATTGTATTTGTTAAATATGTA
CTACAAACTTAGTAGTTGGAAGGGCTAATTCACTCCCAAAGAAGACAAGATATCCTTGATCTGTGGATCT
ACCACACACAAGGCTACTTCCCTGATTAGCAGAACTACACACCAGGGCCAGGGGTCAGATATCCACTGAC
CTTTGGATGGTGCTACAAGCTAGTACCAGTTGAGCCAGATAAGGTAGAAGAGGCCAATAAAGGAGAGAAC
ACCAGCTTGTTACACCCTGTGAGCCTGCATGGGATGGATGACCCGGAGAGAGAAGTGTTAGAGTGGAGGT
TTGACAGCCGCCTAGCATTTCATCACGTGGCCCGAGAGCTGCATCCGGAGTACTTCAAGAACTGCTGATA
TCGAGCTTGCTACAAGGGACTTTCCGCTGGGGACTTTCCAGGGAGGCGTGGCCTGGGCGGGACTGGGGAG
TGGCGAGCCCTCAGATCCTGCATATAAGCAGCTGCTTTTTGCCTGTACTGGGTCTCTCTGGTTAGACCAG
ATCTGAGCCTGGGAGCTCTCTGGCTAACTAGGGAACCCACTGCTTAAGCCTCAATAAAGCTTGCCTTGAG
TGCTTCAAGTAGTGTGTGCCCGTCTGTTGTGTGACTCTGGTAACTAGAGATCCCTCAGACCCTTTTAGTC
AGTGTGGAAAATCTCTAGCAGTGGCGCCCGAACAGGGACTTGAAAGCGAAAGGGAAACCAGAGGAGCTCT
CTCGACGCAGGACTCGGCTTGCTGAAGCGCGCACGGCAAGAGGCGAGGGGCGGCGACTGGTGAGTACGCC
AAAAATTTTGACTAGCGGAGGCTAGAAGGAGAGAGATGGGTGCGAGAGCGTCAGTATTAAGCGGGGGAGA
ATTAGATCGCGATGGGAAAAAATTCGGTTAAGGCCAGGGGGAAAGAAAAAATATAAATTAAAACATATAG
TATGGGCAAGCAGGGAGCTAGAACGATTCGCAGTTAATCCTGGCCTGTTAGAAACATCAGAAGGCTGTAG
ACAAATACTGGGACAGCTACAACCATCCCTTCAGACAGGATCAGAAGAACTTAGATCATTATATAATACA
GTAGCAACCCTCTATTGTGTGCATCAAAGGATAGAGATAAAAGACACCAAGGAAGCTTTAGACAAGATAG
AGGAAGAGCAAAACAAAAGTAAGACCACCGCACAGCAAGCGGCCGGCCGCTGATCTTCAGACCTGGAGGA
GGAGATATGAGGGACAATTGGAGAAGTGAATTATATAAATATAAAGTAGTAAAAATTGAACCATTAGGAG
TAGCACCCACCAAGGCAAAGAGAAGAGTGGTGCAGAGAGAAAAAAGAGCAGTGGGAATAGGAGCTTTGTT
CCTTGGGTTCTTGGGAGCAGCAGGAAGCACTATGGGCGCAGCGTCAATGACGCTGACGGTACAGGCCAGA
CAATTATTGTCTGGTATAGTGCAGCAGCAGAACAATTTGCTGAGGGCTATTGAGGCGCAACAGCATCTGT
TGCAACTCACAGTCTGGGGCATCAAGCAGCTCCAGGCAAGAATCCTGGCTGTGGAAAGATACCTAAAGGA
TCAACAGCTCCTGGGGATTTGGGGTTGCTCTGGAAAACTCATTTGCACCACTGCTGTGCCTTGGAATGCT
AGTTGGAGTAATAAATCTCTGGAACAGATTTGGAATCACACGACCTGGATGGAGTGGGACAGAGAAATTA
ACAATTACACAAGCTTAATACACTCCTTAATTGAAGAATCGCAAAACCAGCAAGAAAAGAATGAACAAGA
ATTATTGGAATTAGATAAATGGGCAAGTTTGTGGAATTGGTTTAACATAACAAATTGGCTGTGGTATATA
AAATTATTCATAATGATAGTAGGAGGCTTGGTAGGTTTAAGAATAGTTTTTGCTGTACTTTCTATAGTGA
ATAGAGTTAGGCAGGGATATTCACCATTATCGTTTCAGACCCACCTCCCAACCCCGAGGGGACCCGACAG
GCCCGAAGGAATAGAAGAAGAAGGTGGAGAGAGAGACAGAGACAGATCCATTCGATTAGTGAACGGATCT
CGACGGTATCGCCAAATGGCAGTATTCATCCACAATTTTAAAAGAAAAGGGGGGATTGGGGGGTACAGTG
CAGGGGAAAGAATAGTAGACATAATAGCAACAGACATACAAACTAAAGAATTACAAAAACAAATTACAAA
AATTCAAAATTTTCGGGTTTATTACAGGGACAGCAGAGATCCAGTTTGGATCGATAAGCTTGATATCGAA
TTCCTGCAGCCCCGATAAAATAAAAGATTTTATTTAGTCTCCAGAAAAAGGGGGGAATGAAAGACCCCAC
CTGTAGGTTTGGCAAGCTAGCTGCAGTAACGCCATTTTGCAAGGCATGGAAAAATACCAAACCAAGAATA
GAGAAGTTCAGATCAAGGGCGGGTACATGAAAATAGCTAACGTTGGGCCAAACAGGATATCTGCGGTGAG
CAGTTTCGGCCCCGGCCCGGGGCCAAGAACAGATGGTCACCGCAGTTTCGGCCCCGGCCCGAGGCCAAGA
ACAGATGGTCCCCAGATATGGCCCAACCCTCAGCAGTTTCTTAAGACCCATCAGATGTTTCCAGGCTCCC
CCAAGGACCTGAAATGACCCTGCGCCTTATTTGAATTAACCAATCAGCCTGCTTCTCGCTTCTGTTCGCG
CGCTTCTGCTTCCCGAGCTCTATAAAAGAGCTCACAACCCCTCACTCGGCGCGCCAGTCCTCCGACAGAC
TGAGTCGCCCGGGGGGGATCTGGAGCTCTCGAGAATTCTCACGATGCTCAGGCTGCTCTTGGCTCTCAAC
TTATTCCCTTCAATTCAAGTAACAGGAAACAAGATTTTGGTGAAGCAGTCGCCCATGCTTGTAGCGTACG
ACAATGCGGTCAACCTTAGCTGCAAGTATTCCTACAATCTCTTCTCAAGGGAGTTCCGGGCATCCCTTCA
CAAAGGACTGGATAGTGCTGTGGAAGTCTGTGTTGTATATGGGAATTACTCCCAGCAGCTTCAGGTTTAC
TCAAAAACGGGGTTCAACTGTGATGGGAAATTGGGCAATGAATCAGTGACATTCTACCTCCAGAATTTGT
ATGTTAACCAAACAGATATTTACTTCTGCAAAATTGAAGTTATGTATCCTCCTCCTTACCTAGACAATGA
GAAGAGCAATGGAACCATTATCCATGTGAAAGGGAAACACCTTTGTCCAAGTCCCCTATTTCCCGGACCT
TCTAAGCCCTTTTGGGTGCTGGTGGTGGTTGGTGGAGTCCTGGCTTGCTATAGCTTGCTAGTAACAGTGG
CCTTTATTATTTTCTGGGTGAGGAGTAAGAGGAGCAGGCTCCTGCACAGTGACTACATGAACATGACTCC
CCGCCGCCCCGGGCCCACCCGCAAGCATTACCAGCCCTTCGCCCCACCACGCGACTTCGCAGCCTATCGC
TCCTAAAGCGGCCGCGACTCTAGAGTCGACCTGCAGGCATGCAAGCTTGATATCAAGCTTATCGATAATC
AACCTCTGGATTACAAAATTTGTGAAAGATTGACTGGTATTCTTAACTATGTTGCTCCTTTTACGCTATG
TGGATACGCTGCTTTAATGCCTTTGTATCATGCTATTGCTTCCCGTATGGCTTTCATTTTCTCCTCCTTG
TATAAATCCTGGTTGCTGTCTCTTTATGAGGAGTTGTGGCCCGTTGTCAGGCAACGTGGCGTGGTGTGCA
CTGTGTTTGCTGACGCAACCCCCACTGGTTGGGGCATTGCCACCACCTGTCAGCTCCTTTCCGGGACTTT
CGCTTTCCCCCTCCCTATTGCCACGGCGGAACTCATCGCCGCCTGCCTTGCCCGCTGCTGGACAGGGGCT
CGGCTGTTGGGCACTGACAATTCCGTGGTGTTGTCGGGGAAATCATCGTCCTTTCCTTGGCTGCTCGCCT
GTGTTGCCACCTGGATTCTGCGCGGGACGTCCTTCTGCTACGTCCCTTCGGCCCTCAATCCAGCGGACCT
TCCTTCCCGCGGCCTGCTGCCGGCTCTGCGGCCTCTTCCGCGTCTTCGCCTTCGCCCTCAGACGAGTCGG
ATCTCCCTTTGGGCCGCCTCCCCGCAT
